>Addgene plasmid #64762 | pMT010 | depositor full sequence | sequence record 112999 | pMT010 sequence 5382 bps
TCGCGCGTTTCGGTGATGACGGTGAAAACCTCTGACACATGCAGCTCCCGGAGACGGTCACAGCTTGTCT
GTAAGCGGATGCCGGGAGCAGACAAGCCCGTCAGGGCGCGTCAGCGGGTGTTGGCGGGTGTCGGGGCTGG
CTTAACTATGCGGCATCAGAGCAGATTGTACTGAGAGTGCACCATATGCGGTGTGAAATACCGCACAGAT
GCGTAAGGAGAAAATACCGCATCAGGAAATTGTAAACGTTAATATTTTGTTAAAATTCGCGTTAAATTTT
TGTTAAATCAGCTCATTTTTTAACCAATAGGCCGAAATCGGCAAAATCCCTTATAAATCAAAAGAATAGA
CCGAGATAGGGT
[37 nt withheld, positions 363-399]
AAAGAACGTGGACTCCAACGTCAAAGG
[49 nt withheld, positions 427-475]
T
[91 nt withheld, positions 477-567]
G
[124 nt withheld, positions 569-692]
CGCGCCATTCGCCATTCAGGCTGCGCAACTGTTGGGAAGGGCGATCGGTGCGGGCCTCTTCGCTATTACG
CCAGCTGGCGAAAGGGGGATGTGCTGCAAGGCGATTAAGTTGGGTAACGCCAGGGTTTTCCCAGTCACGA
CGTTGTAAAACGACGGCCAGTGAATTGTAATACGACTCACTATAGGGCGAATTGGGCCCAATGCATTGGC
GCCGCGGCCGCGGTGGATCTGGTGGATCTATAACTTCGTATAATGTATGCTATACGAAGTTATCAGGTAC
CTACCCATACGATGTTCCTGACTATGCGACTAGTTAACTTCTAAATAAGCGAATTTCTTATGATTTATGA
TTTTTATTATTAAATAAGTTATAAAAAAAATAAGTGTATACAAATTTTAAAGTGACTCTTAGGTTTTAAA
ACGAAAATTCTTATTCTTGAGTAACTCTTTCCTGTAGGTCAGGTTGCTTTCTCAGGTATAGTATGAGGTC
GCTCTTATTGACCACACCTCTACCGGCAGATCCGCTAGGGATAACAGGGTAAGGATCCAGATTGTACTGA
GAGTGCACCATAATCATCGATGAATTCGAGCTCGTTTTCGACACTGGATGGCGGCGTTAGTATCGAATCG
ACAGCAGTATAGCGACCAGCATTCACATACGATTGACGCATGATATTACTTTCTGCGCACTTAACTTCGC
ATCTGGGCAGATGATGTCGAGGCGAAAAAAAATATAAATCACGCTAACATTTGATTAAAATAGAACAACT
ACAATATAAAAAAACTATACAAATGACAAGTTCTTGAAAACAAGAATCTTTTTATTGTCAGTACTGATTA
TTCCTTTGCCCTCGGACGAGTGCTGGGGCGTCGGTTTCCACTATCGGCGAGTACTTCTACACAGCCATCG
GTCCAGACGGCCGCGCTTCTGCGGGCGATTTGTGTACGCCCGACAGTCCCGGCTCCGGATCGGACGATTG
CGTCGCATCGACCCTGCGCCCAAGCTGCATCATCGAAATTGCCGTCAACCAAGCTCTGATAGAGTTGGTC
AAGACCAATGCGGAGCATATACGCCCGGAGCCGCGGCGATCCTGCAAGCTCCGGATGCCTCCGCTCGAAG
TAGCGCGTCTGCTGCTCCATACAAGCCAACCACGGCCTCCAGAAGAAGATGTTGGCGACCTCGTATTGGG
AATCCCCGAACATCGCCTCGCTCCAGTCAATGACCGCTGTTATGCGGCCATTGTCCGTCAGGACATTGTT
GGAGCCGAAATCCGCGTGCACGAGGTGCCGGACTTCGGGGCAGTCCTCGGCCCAAAGCATCAGCTCATCG
AGAGCCTGCGCGACGGACGCACTGACGGTGTCGTCCATCACAGTTTGCCAGTGATACACATGGGGATCAG
CAATCGCGCATATGAAATCACGCCATGTAGTGTATTGACCGATTCCTTGCGGTCCGAATGGGCCGAACCC
GCTCGTCTGGCTAAGATCGGCCGCAGCGATCGCATCCATGGCCTCCGCGACCGGCTGCAGAACAGCGGGC
AGTTCGGTTTCAGGCAGGTCTTGCAACGTGACACCCTGTGCACGGCGGGAGATGCAATAGGTCAGGCTCT
CGCTGAATTCCCCAATGTCAAGCACTTCCGGAATCGGGAGCGCGGCCGATGCAAAGTGCCGATAAACATA
ACGATCTTTGTAGAAACCATCGGCGCAGCTATTTACCCGCAGGACATATCCACGCCCTCCTACATCGAAG
CTGAAAGCACGAGATTCTTCGCCCTCCGAGAGCTGCATCAGGTCGGAGACGCTGTCGAACTTTTCGATCA
GAAACTTCTCGACAGACGTCGCGGTGAGTTCAGGCTTTTTACCCATGGTTGTTTATGTTCGGATGTGATG
TGAGAACTGTATCCTAGCAAGATTTTAAAAGGAAGTATATGAAAGAAGAACCTCAGTGGCAAATCCTAAC
CTTTTATATTTCTCTACAGGGGCGCGGCGTGGGGACAATTCAACGCGTCTGTGAGGGGAGCGTTTCCCTG
CTCGCAGGTCTGCAGCGAGGAGCCGTAATTTTTGCTTCGCGCCGTGCGGCCATCAAAATGTATGGATGCA
AATGATTATACATGGGGATGTATGGGCTAAATGTACGGGCGACAGTCACATCATGCCCCTGAGCTGCGCA
CGTCAAGACTGTCAAGGAGGGTATTCTGGGCCTCCATGTCGCTGGCCGGGTGACCCGGCGGGGACGAGGC
AAGCTAAACAGATCTGGCGCGCCTTAATTAACCCTATGCGGTGTGAAATACCGCACAGTCTAGAATAACT
TCGTATAATGTATGCTATACGAAGTTATCAGTCGACGACTACAAGGACGATGACGATAAAGATTATAAAG
ATGACGATGACAAGTGTACATAAGCGGCCGCGCATGCAAGCTTTTGTTCCCTTTAGTGAGGGTTAATTTC
GAGCTTGGCGTAATCATGGTCATAGCTGTTTCCTGTGTGAAATTGTTATCCGCTCACAATTCCACACAAC
ATACGAGCCGGAAGCATAAAGTGTAAAGCCTGGGGTGCCTAATGAGTGAGCTAACTCACATTAATTGCGT
TGCGCTCACTGCCCGCTTTCCAGTCGGGAAACCTGTCGTGCCAGCTGCATTAATGAATCGGCCAACGCGC
GGGGAGAGGCGGTTTGCGTATTGGGCGCTCTTCCGCTTCCTCGCTCACTGACTCGCTGCGCTCGGTCGTT
CGGCTGCGGCGAGCGGTATCAGCTCACTCAAAGGCGGTAATACGGTTATCCACAGAATCAGGGGATAACG
CAGGAAAGAACATGTGAGCAAAAGGCCAGCAAAAGGCCAGGAACCGTAAAAAGGCCGCGTTGCTGGCGTT
TTTCCATAGGCTCCGCCCCCCTGACGAGCATCACAAAAATCGACGCTCAAGTCAGAGGTGGCGAAACCCG
ACAGGACTATAAAGATACCAGGCGTTTCCCCCTGGAAGCTCCCTCGTGCGCTCTCCTGTTCCGACCCTGC
CGCTTACCGGATACCTGTCCGCCTTTCTCCCTTCGGGAAGCGTGGCGCTTTCTCATAGCTCACGCTGTAG
GTATCTCAGTTCGGTGTAGGTCGTTCGCTCCAAGCTGGGCTGTGTGCACGAACCCCCCGTTCAGCCCGAC
CGCTGCGCCTTATCCGGTAACTATCGTCTTGAGTCCAACCCGGTAAGACACGACTTATCGCCACTGGCAG
CAGCCACTGGTAACAGGATTAGCAGAGCGAGGTATGTAGGCGGTGCTACAGAGTTCTTGAAGTGGTGGCC
TAACTACGGCTACACTAGAAGGACAGTATTTGGTATCTGCGCTCTGCTGAAGCCAGTTACCTTCGGAAAA
AGAGTTGGTAGCTCTTGATCCGGCAAACAAACCACCGCTGGTAGCGGTGGTTTTTTTGTTTGCAAGCAGC
AGATTACGCGCAGAAAAAAAGGATCTCAAGAAGATCCTTTGATCTTTTCTACGGGGTCTGACGCTCAGTG
GAACGAAAACTCACGTTAAGGGATTTTGGTCATGAGATTATCAAAAAGGATCTTCACCTAGATCCTTTTA
AATTAAAAATGAAGTTTTAAATCAATCTAAAGTATATATGAGTAAACTTGGTCTGACAGTTACCAATGCT
TAATCAGTGAGGCACCTATCTCAGCGATCTGTCTATTTCGTTCATCCATAGTTGCCTGACTCCCCGTCGT
GTAGATAACTACGATACGGGAGGGCTTACCATCTGGCCCCAGTGCTGCAATGATACCGCGAGACCCACGC
TCACCGGCTCCAGATTTATCAGCAATAAACCAGCCAGCCGGAAGGGCCGAGCGCAGAAGTGGTCCTGCAA
CTTTATCCGCCTCCATCCAGTCTATTAATTGTTGCCGGGAAGCTAGAGTAAGTAGTTCGCCAGTTAATAG
TTTGCGCAACGTTGTTGCCATTGCTACAGGCATCGTGGTGTCACGCTCGTCGTTTGGTATGGCTTCATTC
AGCTCCGGTTCCCAACGATCAAGGCGAGTTACATGATCCCCCATGTTGTGCAAAAAAGCGGTTAGCTCCT
TCGGTCCTCCGATCGTTGTCAGAAGTAAGTTGGCCGCAGTGTTATCACTCATGGTTATGGCAGCACTGCA
TAATTCTCTTACTGTCATGCCATCCGTAAGATGCTTTTCTGTGACTGGTGAGTACTCAACCAAGTCATTC
TGAGAATAGTGTATGCGGCGACCGAGTTGCTCTTGCCCGGCGTCAATACGGGATAATACCGCGCCACATA
GCAGAACTTTAAAAGTGCTCATCATTGGAAAACGTTCTTCGGGGCGAAAACTCTCAAGGATCTTACCGCT
GTTGAGATCCAGTTCGATGTAACCCACTCGTGCACCCAACTGATCTTCAGCATCTTTTACTTTCACCAGC
GTTTCTGGGTGAGCAAAAACAGGAAGGCAAAATGCCGCAAAAAAGGGAATAAGGGCGACACGGAAATGTT
GAATACTCATACTCTTCCTTTTTCAATATTATTGAAGCATTTATCAGGGTTATTGTCTCATGAGCGGATA
CATATTTGAATGTATTTAGAAAAATAAACAAATAGGGGTTCCGCGCACATTTCCCCGAAAAGTGCCACCT
GACGTCTAAGAAACCATTATTATCATGACATTAACCTATAAAAATAGGCGTATCACGAGGCCCTTTCGTC
Features (pLannotate 1.2.2; 20 found; start..end, strand, type, name):
    137..236     +  misc_feature   bom (fragment): basis of mobility region from pBR322
    237..692     -  rep_origin     f1 ori (sequence partly withheld): f1 bacteriophage origin of replication; arrow indicates direction of (+) strand synthesis
    700..857     -  CDS            lacZα (fragment): LacZα fragment of β-galactosidase; lacZ fragment
    860..878     +  promoter       T7 promoter: promoter for bacteriophage T7 RNA polymerase
    932..965     -  protein_bind   loxP: Cre-mediated recombination occurs in the 8-bp core sequence (GCATACAT). Cre recombinase
    974..1000    +  CDS            3xHA (fragment): three tandem HA epitope tags
   1021..1208    +  terminator     ADH1 terminator: S. cerevisiae ADH1; transcription terminator for the S. cerevisiae alcohol dehydrogenase 1 (ADH1) gene
   1240..1264    +  misc_feature   bom (fragment): basis of mobility region from pBR322
   1327..2902    -  gene           hphMX6: yeast selectable marker conferring hygromycin resistance
   2967..2990    +  misc_feature   bom (fragment): basis of mobility region from pBR322
   2997..3030    -  protein_bind   loxP: Cre-mediated recombination occurs in the 8-bp core sequence (GCATACAT). Cre recombinase
   3122..3140    -  promoter       T3 promoter: promoter for bacteriophage T3 RNA polymerase
   3185..3201    -  protein_bind   lac operator: The lac repressor binds to the lac operator to inhibit transcription in E. coli. This inhibition can be relieved by adding lactose or isopropyl-β-D-thiogalactopyranoside (IPTG). lac repressor encoded by lacI
   3209..3239    -  promoter       lac promoter: promoter for the E. coli lac operon
   3254..3275    -  protein_bind   CAP binding site: CAP binding activates transcription in the presence of cAMP. E. coli catabolite activator protein
   3288..3380    -  CDS            lacI (fragment): lac repressor; lacI; The lac repressor binds to the lac operator to inhibit transcription in E. coli. This inhibition can be relieved by adding lactose or isopropyl-β-D-thiogalactopyranoside (IPTG).
   3563..4151    -  rep_origin     ori: high-copy-number ColE1/pMB1/pBR322/pUC origin of replication
   4322..5182    -  CDS            AmpR: β-lactamase; bla; confers resistance to ampicillin, carbenicillin, and related antibiotics
   5183..5287    -  promoter       AmpR promoter: bla
   5382..35      +  CDS            rop (fragment) (across the origin): Rop protein, which maintains plasmids at low copy number; rop
