[The description below was written by a language model from this plasmid's Addgene catalogue record and pLannotate feature annotations shown in this document.]
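Description:
pMT010 is a 5,382-nt bacterial template plasmid carrying a Recombination-Induced Tag Exchange (RITE) cassette for use in Saccharomyces cerevisiae. The catalogue lists the backbone as unknown, but the annotated features are those of a general cloning phagemid: a high-copy ColE1/pUC-type origin, an f1 origin, β-lactamase (AmpR) with its promoter for ampicillin selection in E. coli, and a lacZα/lac promoter region with T7 and T3 promoters flanking the insert. No yeast origin or centromere is annotated, consistent with a plasmid that serves as a cassette source rather than one maintained in yeast. The short bom, rop and lacI fragments in the table are partial matches, probably without functional significance.

The synthetic cassette has no promoter of its own, in keeping with a design meant to be fused in frame to the 3′ end of a gene and expressed from that gene's own regulatory sequences. In order, the annotation shows a loxP site, an HA epitope (called as a fragment of 3xHA, consistent with a single copy), the ADH1 terminator, the hphMX6 hygromycin-resistance marker in the opposite orientation, and a second loxP site. The 2xFLAG tag named in the stated purpose is not annotated, but would be expected in the region downstream of the second loxP. Before recombination the tagged protein carries HA and transcription ends at the ADH1 terminator. Cre-mediated recombination between the two loxP sites excises HA, the terminator and the hygromycin marker, so newly made protein is FLAG-tagged instead. This permanent genetic switch lets old and new protein populations be distinguished, and the cassette series was developed to monitor protein dynamics in yeast.
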