Addgene plasmid #64762: pMT010
Purpose: Recombination-Induced Tag Exchange (RITE) Cassette, HA to a 2xFLAG epitope tag, Hygro selection
Depositing lab: Fred van Leeuwen. Depositing organization: Netherlands Cancer Institute. Publication: Recombination-induced tag exchange (RITE) cassette series to monitor protein dynamics in Saccharomyces cerevisiae. Terweij M, van Welsem T, van Deventer S, Verzijlbergen KF, Menendez-Benito V, Ontoso D, San-Segundo P, Neefjes J, van Leeuwen F. G3 (Bethesda). 2013 Aug 7;3(8):1261-72. doi: 10.1534/g3.113.006213. PubMed 23708297.
Backbone
  Vector backbone: unknown
  Vector type: RITE cassette
Growth in bacteria
  Bacterial resistance: Ampicillin, 100 μg/mL
  Growth temperature: 37°C
  Growth strain: DH5alpha
  Copy number: Unknown
Gene/Insert
  Gene/Insert name: RITE cassette
  Species: Synthetic
  Promoter: none
  Cloning method: Unknown
  Sequencing primers: 5′ M13-F20; 3′ M13R
Terms and licenses: Academic/Nonprofit Terms; Industry Terms: Not Available to Industry
Depositor comments: The discrepancies between the depositor's sequence and Addgene’s sequences have no functional consequences.
How to cite: pMT010 was a gift from Fred van Leeuwen (Addgene plasmid # 64762 ; http://n2t.net/addgene:64762 ; RRID:Addgene_64762)
