>Addgene plasmid #64762 | pMT010 | addgene partial sequence | sequence record 112998 | M13pUC-Fwd 5'-CCCAGTCACGACGTTGTAAAACG-3'
ACTCACTATAGGGCGAATTGGGCCCAATGCATTGGCGCCGCGGCCGCGGTGGATCTGGTGGATCTATAAC
TTCGTATAATGTATGCTATACGAAGTTATCAGGTACCTACCCATACGATGTTCCTGACTATGCGACTAGT
TAACTTCTAAATAAGCGAATTTCTTATGATTTATGATTTTTATTATTAAATAAGTTATAAAAAAAATAAG
TGTATACAAATTTTAAAGTGACTCTTAGGTTTTAAAACGAAAATTCTTATTCTTGAGTAACTCTTTCCTG
TAGGTCAGGTTGCTTTCTCAGGTATAGTATGAGGTCGCTCTTATTGACCACACCTCTACCGGCAGATCCG
CTAGGGATAACAGGGTAAGGATCCAGATTGTACTGAGAGTGCACCATAATCATCGATGAATTCGAGCTCG
TTTTCGACACTGGATGGCGGCGTTAGTATCGAATCGACAGCAGTATAGCGACCAGCATTCACATACGATT
GACGCATGATATTACTTTCTGCGCACTTAACTTCGCATCTGGGCAGATGATGTCGAGGCGAAAAAAAATA
TAAATCACGCTAACATTTGATTAAAATAGAACAACTACAATATAAAAAAACTATACAAATGACAAGTTCT
TGAAAACAAGAATCTTTTTATTGTCAGTACTGATTATTCCTTTGCCCTCGGACGAGTGCTGGGGCGTCGG
TTTCCACTATCGGCGAGTACTTCTACACAGCCATCGGTCCAGACGGCCGCGCTTCTGCGGGCGATTTGTG
TACGCCCGACAGTCCCGGCTCCGGATCGGACGATTGCGTCGCATCGACCCTGCGCCCAAGCTGCATCATC
GAAATTGCCGTCAACCAAGCTCTGATAGAGTTGGTCAAGACCAATGCGGAGCATATACGCCCGGAGCCGC
GGCGATCCTGCAAGCTCCGGATGCCTCCGCTCGAAGTAGCGCGTCTGCTGCTCCATACAAGCCAACCACG
GCCTCCAGAAGAAGATGTTGGCGACCTCGTATTGGGAATCCCCGAACATCGCCTCGCTCCAGTCA
