>Addgene plasmid #64762 | pMT010 | addgene partial sequence | sequence record 113000 | M13pUC-Rev 5'-AGCGGATAACAATTTCACACAGG-3'
GCCAAGCTCGAAATTAACCCTCACTAAAGGGAACAAAAGCTTGCATGCGCGGCCGCTTATGTACACTTGT
CATCGTCATCTTTATAATCTTTATCGTCATCGTCCTTGTAGTCGTCGACTGATAACTTCGTATAGCATAC
ATTATACGAAGTTATTCTAGACTGTGCGGTATTTCACACCGCATAGGGTTAATTAAGGCGCGCCAGATCT
GTTTAGCTTGCCTCGTCCCCGCCGGGTCACCCGGCCAGCGACATGGAGGCCCAGAATACCCTCCTTGACA
GTCTTGACGTGCGCAGCTCAGGGGCATGATGTGACTGTCGCCCGTACATTTAGCCCATACATCCCCATGT
ATAATCATTTGCATCCATACATTTTGATGGCCGCACGGCGCGAAGCAAAAATTACGGCTCCTCGCTGCGG
ACCTGCGAGCAGGGAAACGCTCCCCTCACAGACGCGTTGAATTGTCCCCACGCCGCGCCCCTGTAGAGAA
ATATAAAAGGTTAGGATTTGCCACTGAGGTTCTTCTTTCATATACTTCCTTTTAAAATCTTGCTAGGATA
CAGTTCTCACATCACATCCGAACATAAACAACCATGGGTAAAAAGCCTGAACTCACCGCGACGTCTGTCG
AGAAGTTTCTGATCGAAAAGTTCGACAGCGTCTCCGACCTGATGCAGCTCTCGGAGGGCGAAGAATCTCG
TGCTTTCAGCTTCGATGTAGGAGGGCGTGGATATGTCCTGCGGGTAAATAGCTGCGCCGATGGTTTCTAC
AAAGATCGTTATGTTTATCGGCACTTTGCATCGGCCGCGCTCCCGATTCCGGAAGTGCTTGACATTGGGG
AATTCAGCGAGAGCCTGACCTATTGCATCTCCCGCCGTGCACAGGGTGTCACGTTGCAAGACCTGCCTGA
AACCGAACTGCCCGCTGTTCTGCAGCCGGTCGCGGAGGCCATGGATGCGATCGCTGCGGCCGATCTTAGC
CAGACGAGCGGGTTCGGCCCATTCGGAA
